>Addgene plasmid #61175 | pCMB-TGN61r | depositor full sequence | sequence record 100469 | pCMB-TGN61r sequence 11212 bps
ATTCGGGCACGAACCCAGTGGACATAAGCCTCGTTCGGTTCGTAAGCTGTAATGCAAGTAGCGTAACTGC
CGTCACGCAACTGGTCCAGAACCTTGACCGAACGCAGCGGTGGTAACGGCGCAGTGGCGGTTTTCATGGC
TTCTTGTTATGACATGTTTTTTTGGGGTACAGTCTATGCCTCGGGCATCCAAGCAGCAAGCGCGTTACGC
CGTGGGTCGATGTTTGATGTTATGGAGCAGCAACGATGTTACGCAGCAGGGCAGTCGCCCTAAAACAAAG
TTAAACATCATGGGGGAAGCGGTGATCGCCGAAGTATCGACTCAACTATCAGAGGTAGTTGGCGTCATCG
AGCGCCATCTCGAACCGACGTTGCTGGCCGTACATTTGTACGGCTCCGCAGTGGATGGCGGCCTGAAGCC
ACACAGTGATATTGATTTGCTGGTTACGGTGACCGTAAGGCTTGATGAAACAACGCGGCGAGCTTTGATC
AACGACCTTTTGGAAACTTCGGCTTCCCCTGGAGAGAGCGAGATTCTCCGCGCTGTAGAAGTCACCATTG
TTGTGCACGACGACATCATTCCGTGGCGTTATCCAGCTAAGCGCGAACTGCAATTTGGAGAATGGCAGCG
CAATGACATTCTTGCAGGTATCTTCGAGCCAGCCACGATCGACATTGATCTGGCTATCTTGCTGACAAAA
GCAAGAGAACATAGCGTTGCCTTGGTAGGTCCAGCGGCGGAGGAACTCTTTGATCCGGTTCCTGAACAGG
ATCTATTTGAGGCGCTAAATGAAACCTTAACGCTATGGAACTCGCCGCCCGACTGGGCTGGCGATGAGCG
AAATGTAGTGCTTACGTTGTCCCGCATTTGGTACAGCGCAGTAACCGGCAAAATCGCGCCGAAGGATGTC
GCTGCCGACTGGGCAATGGAGCGCCTGCCGGCCCAGTATCAGCCCGTCATACTTGAAGCTAGACAGGCTT
ATCTTGGACAAGAAGAAGATCGCTTGGCCTCGCGCGCAGATCAGTTGGAAGAATTTGTCCACTACGTGAA
AGGCGAGATCACCAAGGTAGTCGGCAAATAATGTCTAGCTAGAAATTCGTTCAAGCCGACGCCGCTTCGC
CGGCGTTAACTCAAGCGATTAGATGCACTAAGCACATAATTGCTCACAGCCAAACTATCAGGTCAAGTCT
GCTTTTATTATTTTTAAGCGTGCATAATAAGCCCTACACAAATTGGGAGATATATCATGCATGACCAAAA
TCCCTTAACGTGAGTTTTCGTTCCACTGAGCGTCAGACCCCGTAGAAAAGATCAAAGGATCTTCTTGAGA
TCCTTTTTTTCTGCGCGTAATCTGCTGCTTGCAAACAAAAAAACCACCGCTACCAGCGGTGGTTTGTTTG
CCGGATCAAGAGCTACCAACTCTTTTTCCGAAGGTAACTGGCTTCAGCAGAGCGCAGATACCAAATACTG
TCCTTCTAGTGTAGCCGTAGTTAGGCCACCACTTCAAGAACTCTGTAGCACCGCCTACATACCTCGCTCT
GCTAATCCTGTTACCAGTGGCTGCTGCCAGTGGCGATAAGTCGTGTCTTACCGGGTTGGACTCAAGACGA
TAGTTACCGGATAAGGCGCAGCGGTCGGGCTGAACGGGGGGTTCGTGCACACAGCCCAGCTTGGAGCGAA
CGACCTACACCGAACTGAGATACCTACAGCGTGAGCTATGAGAAAGCGCCACGCTTCCCGAAGGGAGAAA
GGCGGACAGGTATCCGGTAAGCGGCAGGGTCGGAACAGGAGAGCGCACGAGGGAGCTTCCAGGGGGAAAC
GCCTGGTATCTTTATAGTCCTGTCGGGTTTCGCCACCTCTGACTTGAGCGTCGATTTTTGTGATGCTCGT
CAGGGGGGCGGAGCCTATGGAAAAACGCCAGCAACGCGGCCTTTTTACGGTTCCTGGCCTTTTGCTGGCC
TTTTGCTCACATGTTCTTTCCTGCGTTATCCCCTGATTCTGTGGATAACCGTATTACCGCCTTTGAGTGA
GCTGATACCGCTCGCCGCAGCCGAACGACCGAGCGCAGCGAGTCAGTGAGCGAGGAAGCGGAAGAGCGCC
TGATGCGGTATTTTCTCCTTACGCATCTGTGCGGTATTTCACACCGCATATGGTGCACTCTCAGTACAAT
CTGCTCTGATGCCGCATAGTTAAGCCAGTATACACTCCGCTATCGCTACGTGACTGGGTCATGGCTGCGC
CCCGACACCCGCCAACACCCGCTGACGCGCCCTGACGGGCTTGTCTGCTCCCGGCATCCGCTTACAGACA
AGCTGTGACCGTCTCCGGGAGCTGCATGTGTCAGAGGTTTTCACCGTCATCACCGAAACGCGCGAGGCAG
GGTGCCTTGATGTGGGCGCCGGCGGTCGAGTGGCGACGGCGCGGCTTGTCCGCGCCCTGGTAGATTGCCT
GGCCGTAGGCCAGCCATTTTTGAGCGGCCAGCGGCCGCGATAGGCCGACGCGAAGCGGCGGGGCGTAGGG
AGCGCAGCGACCGAAGGGTAGGCGCTTTTTGCAGCTCTTCGGCTGTGCGCTGGCCAGACAGTTATGCACA
GGCCAGGCGGGTTTTAAGAGTTTTAATAAGTTTTAAAGAGTTTTAGGCGGAAAAATCGCCTTTTTTCTCT
TTTATATCAGTCACTTACATGTGTGACCGGTTCCCAATGTACGGCTTTGGGTTCCCAATGTACGGGTTCC
GGTTCCCAATGTACGGCTTTGGGTTCCCAATGTACGTGCTATCCACAGGAAAGAGACCTTTTCGACCTTT
TTCCCCTGCTAGGGCAATTTGCCCTAGCATCTGCTCCGTACATTAGGAACCGGCGGATGCTTCGCCCTCG
ATCAGGTTGCGGTAGCGCATGACTAGGATCGGGCCAGCCTGCCCCGCCTCCTCCTTCAAATCGTACTCCG
GCAGGTCATTTGACCCGATCAGCTTGCGCACGGTGAAACAGAACTTCTTGAACTCTCCGGCGCTGCCACT
GCGTTCGTAGATCGTCTTGAACAACCATCTGGCTTCTGCCTTGCCTGCGGCGCGGCGTGCCAGGCGGTAG
AGAAAACGGCCGATGCCGGGATCGATCAAAAAGTAATCGGGGTGAACCGTCAGCACGTCCGGGTTCTTGC
CTTCTGTGATCTCGCGGTACATCCAATCAGCTAGCTCGATCTCGATGTACTCCGGCCGCCCGGTTTCGCT
CTTTACGATCTTGTAGCGGCTAATCAAGGCTTCACCCTCGGATACCGTCACCAGGCGGCCGTTCTTGGCC
TTCTTCGTACGCTGCATGGCAACGTGCGTGGTGTTTAACCGAATGCAGGTTTCTACCAGGTCGTCTTTCT
GCTTTCCGCCATCGGCTCGCCGGCAGAACTTGAGTACGTCCGCAACGTGTGGACGGAACACGCGGCCGGG
CTTGTCTCCCTTCCCTTCCCGGTATCGGTTCATGGATTCGGTTAGATGGGAAACCGCCATCAGTACCAGG
TCGTAATCCCACACACTGGCCATGCCGGCCGGCCCTGCGGAAACCTCTACGTGCCCGTCTGGAAGCTCGT
AGCGGATCACCTCGCCAGCTCGTCGGTCACGCTTCGACAGACGGAAAACGGCCACGTCCATGATGCTGCG
ACTATCGCGGGTGCCCACGTCATAGAGCATCGGAACGAAAAAATCTGGTTGCTCGTCGCCCTTGGGCGGC
TTCCTAATCGACGGCGCACCGGCTGCCGGCGGTTGCCGGGATTCTTTGCGGATTCGATCAGCGGCCGCTT
GCCACGATTCACCGGGGCGTGCTTCTGCCTCGATGCGTTGCCGCTGGGCGGCCTGCGCGGCCTTCAACTT
CTCCACCAGGTCATCACCCAGCGCCGCGCCGATTTGTACCGGGCCGGATGGTTTGCGACCGTCACGCCGA
TTCCTCGGGCTTGGGGGTTCCAGTGCCATTGCAGGGCCGGCAGACAACCCAGCCGCTTACGCCTGGCCAA
CCGCCCGTTCCTCCACACATGGGGCATTCCACGGCGTCGGTGCCTGGTTGTTCTTGATTTTCCATGCCGC
CTCCTTTAGCCGCTAAAATTCATCTACTCATTTATTCATTTGCTCATTTACTCTGGTAGCTGCGCGATGT
ATTCAGATAGCAGCTCGGTAATGGTCTTGCCTTGGCGTACCGCGTACATCTTCAGCTTGGTGTGATCCTC
CGCCGGCAACTGAAAGTTGACCCGCTTCATGGCTGGCGTGTCTGCCAGGCTGGCCAACGTTGCAGCCTTG
CTGCTGCGTGCGCTCGGACGGCCGGCACTTAGCGTGTTTGTGCTTTTGCTCATTTTCTCTTTACCTCATT
AACTCAAATGAGTTTTGATTTAATTTCAGCGGCCAGCGCCTGGACCTCGCGGGCAGCGTCGCCCTCGGGT
TCTGATTCAAGAACGGTTGTGCCGGCGGCGGCAGTGCCTGGGTAGCTCACGCGCTGCGTGATACGGGACT
CAAGAATGGGCAGCTCGTACCCGGCCAGCGCCTCGGCAACCTCACCGCCGATGCGCGTGCCTTTGATCGC
CCGCGACACGACAAAGGCCGCTTGTAGCCTTCCATCCGTGACCTCAATGCGCTGCTTAACCAGCTCCACC
AGGTCGGCGGTGGCCCATATGTCGTAAGGGCTTGGCTGCACCGGAATCAGCACGAAGTCGGCTGCCTTGA
TCGCGGACACAGCCAAGTCCGCCGCCTGGGGCGCTCCGTCGATCACTACGAAGTCGCGCCGGCCGATGGC
CTTCACGTCGCGGTCAATCGTCGGGCGGTCGATGCCGACAACGGTTAGCGGTTGATCTTCCCGCACGGCC
GCCCAATCGCGGGCACTGCCCTGGGGATCGGAATCGACTAACAGAACATCGGCCCCGGCGAGTTGCAGGG
CGCGGGCTAGATGGGTTGCGATGGTCGTCTTGCCTGACCCGCCTTTCTGGTTAAGTACAGCGATAACCTT
CATGCGTTCCCCTTGCGTATTTGTTTATTTACTCATCGCATCATATACGCAGCGACCGCATGACGCAAGC
TGTTTTACTCAAATACACATCACCTTTTTAGACGGCGGCGCTCGGTTTCTTCAGCGGCCAAGCTGGCCGG
CCAGGCCGCCAGCTTGGCATCAGACAAACCGGCCAGGATTTCATGCAGCCGCACGGTTGAGACGTGCGCG
GGCGGCTCGAACACGTACCCGGCCGCGATCATCTCCGCCTCGATCTCTTCGGTAATGAAAAACGGTTCGT
CCTGGCCGTCCTGGTGCGGTTTCATGCTTGTTCCTCTTGGCGTTCATTCTCGGCGGCCGCCAGGGCGTCG
GCCTCGGTCAATGCGTCCTCACGGAAGGCACCGCGCCGCCTGGCCTCGGTGGGCGTCACTTCCTCGCTGC
GCTCAAGTGCGCGGTACAGGGTCGAGCGATGCACGCCAAGCAGTGCAGCCGCCTCTTTCACGGTGCGGCC
TTCCTGGTCGATCAGCTCGCGGGCGTGCGCGATCTGTGCCGGGGTGAGGGTAGGGCGGGGGCCAAACTTC
ACGCCTCGGGCCTTGGCGGCCTCGCGCCCGCTCCGGGTGCGGTCGATGATTAGGGAACGCTCGAACTCGG
CAATGCCGGCGAACACGGTCAACACCATGCGGCCGGCCGGCGTGGTGGTGTCGGCCCACGGCTCTGCCAG
GCTACGCAGGCCCGCGCCGGCCTCCTGGATGCGCTCGGCAATGTCCAGTAGGTCGCGGGTGCTGCGGGCC
AGGCGGTCTAGCCTGGTCACTGTCACAACGTCGCCAGGGCGTAGGTGGTCAAGCATCCTGGCCAGCTCCG
GGCGGTCGCGCCTGGTGCCGGTGATCTTCTCGGAAAACAGCTTGGTGCAGCCGGCCGCGTGCAGTTCGGC
CCGTTGGTTGGTCAAGTCCTGGTCGTCGGTGCTGACGCGGGCATAGCCCAGCAGGCCAGCGGCGGCGCTC
TTGTTCATGGCGTAATGTCTCCGGTTCTAGTCGCAAGTATTCTACTTTATGCGACTAAAACACGCGACAA
GAAAACGCCAGGAAAAGGGCAGGGCGGCAGCCTGTCGCGTAACTTAGGACTTGTGCGACATGTCGTTTTC
AGAAGACGGCTGCACTGAACGTCAGAAGCCGACTGCACTATAGCAGCGGAGGGGTTGGATCAAAGTACTT
TGATCCCGAGGGGAACCCTGTGGTTGGCATGCACATACAAATGGACGAACGGATAAACCTTTTCACGCCC
TTTTAAATATCCGTTATTCTAATAAACGCTCTTTTCTCTTAGGTTTACCCGCCAATATATCCTGTCAAAC
ACTGATAGTTTAAACTGAAGGCGGGAAACGACAATCTGATCCAAGCTCAAGCTAAGCTTGGGCCCGAGCG
GATAACAATTTCACACAGGAAACAGCTATGACCATGATTACGCCAAGCTATCAACTTTGTATAGAAAAGT
TGGAGAGAGGGAGATGTGTTTTTAAGGAGCTATAGAAGGATACAATACCGCTTCTTTGATTGGTATTCTA
ACTCAATGCGTTGCTTAAGAGTTGGTTAATCTATTTGAAATGTTGCGATTATAGTAGATCTTGTGCTCCC
ATCTTTAATATATCTTTTACACTTACTCCTTAGTTATACAAACATTAAACATCATAACTTCTAAGGTAAT
TGATACGTGCCAAATTTTCTAAACTCCATTAAATTTGGTTTGAAAGAAATTTCATGAAATTCCTCTAGTT
CGTTATAAATATTAGATAATTAGGTTTTGAGTAGCATTGTAGCTACCATGACCTATTTCCATTACATTTG
TAGGTTTAAAAGATCAAAGATGACTTGGGGTATCAATTAACGAGTGAGCATATATGCGAGCAAGGAAAGA
GATAAGTCAGAGTGTTTAAGGAAAGCAAGGCAAGAAAATTCACTTAGGGAGCCAAAACAAGGTCAATACT
CGATTACATCTCTAATTTAAGCTTGAGAACTTGATATATTCGAGACTCCTCAAGTATTTGTACTCCAAGT
GTCAATACTCGATTACATCTCTAATTTTCCAAATAAAGAAACTCGTAAGAAACAAACATTATTTATGTGT
AAACTTTCTGCATGGAGACAACTCAATTATAACGAAGCCCGGAAGAGGAACTATATATACTGTTTCTATT
TCCCTTTGACACGGTCCACACTATATTGCATACTTGTTTACTGCCAAATAAAAACAAGTATGTCCACGTG
GTTAAATAAAAACAAAAGAAAACTTTCTTTTTGTTCAAGTGATAGAAAGTTTCTTTACATTAATATAAAA
TAATATAAGTGTATTCCAAAAAGGTAAAAAAAAAAATAATAAGTTGTGGAAATTCAACCTCGTCTTAGTA
AAAAGCCGACCAAATCCGGTAGCCGTTTATAATAGCAAACAAATATTCTATTATTGTTGTGACGATAAAA
TCAATACACCCACACATGACAACTATATATAGCCTAAGTTGATATGCACAATTCATCAAATCAAATCAAA
ACAATTACATTTGCTAACTTGCTATTCCTTTGATTGAGATTTTATTCTAGGAAATAAAATTTTGACACTC
ATTTTTTTAAAGTTAATTTCTACATTTAGAGAGAAATATTTTCCAAAATCAAATTTTGATCAAGCAAGTT
TGTACAAAAAAGCAGGCTTCATGGTGAGCAAGGGCGAGGAGGATAACATGGCCATCATCAAGGAGTTCAT
GCGCTTCAAGGTGCACATGGAGGGCTCCGTGAACGGCCACGAGTTCGAGATCGAGGGCGAGGGCGAGGGC
CGCCCCTACGAGGGCACCCAGACCGCCAAGCTGAAGGTGACCAAGGGTGGCCCCCTGCCCTTCGCCTGGG
ACATCCTGTCCCCTCAGTTCATGTACGGCTCCAAGGCCTACGTGAAGCACCCCGCCGACATCCCCGACTA
CTTGAAGCTGTCCTTCCCCGAGGGCTTCAAGTGGGAGCGCGTGATGAACTTCGAGGACGGCGGCGTGGTG
ACCGTGACCCAGGACTCCTCCCTGCAGGACGGCGAGTTCATCTACAAGGTGAAGCTGCGCGGCACCAACT
TCCCCTCCGACGGCCCCGTAATGCAGAAGAAGACCATGGGCTGGGAGGCCTCCTCCGAGCGGATGTACCC
CGAGGACGGCGCCCTGAAGGGCGAGATCAAGCAGAGGCTGAAGCTGAAGGACGGCGGCCACTACGACGCT
GAGGTCAAGACCACCTACAAGGCCAAGAAGCCCGTGCAGCTGCCCGGCGCCTACAACGTCAACATCAAGT
TGGACATCACCTCCCACAACGAGGACTACACCATCGTGGAACAGTACGAACGCGCCGAGGGCCGCCACTC
CACCGGCGGCATGGACGAGCTGTACAAGGACCCAGCTTTCTTGTACAAAGTGGAAATGCCCTCAGCTCAA
GATCCTTTCTACGTTGTCAAATCCGAAATTCAAGAATCTATTGATAATCTGCATTCTACTTTTGAGCAAT
GGAAACATACTTCTGATTCTGCTGAGAAAGTACGTGTTACGAAGGAGGTTCTTTCTGGATGTGAAAGCAT
AGAGTGGCAGGTGGATGAATTGGAAAAAGCAATTGCTGTTGCTGCTAGAGAACCTTCTTGGTATGGCATT
GATGACGCTGAGATTGAAAATCGGAGGAGATGGACAAGCAGTGCTCGTACTCAGGTTGGCACAATGAAGA
AAACAGTGGATGCTGGAAAGAGCTCAAGTACAACAAGTATTAATGGGATGCACCGAGAACTAATGAGGCT
ACCGGATTCCTATCAACCTTATGCATCCAACCAGAATGCTGCCAATGATAATGATGATTTCATTCAATCA
GAATCAGATAGACAGACGCTTCTTATAAAGCAACAGGACGAGGAGTTAGATGAACTTAGTTTAAGCGTAC
AAAGAATTGGAGGCGTTGGACTCACAATACATGAAGAACTCCTTTCCCAGGAAAAGATTATAGACGAACT
CGGTAATGAGATGGACAGCACATCAAATCGTCTAGATTTTGTCCAAAAAAAAGTGGCAATGGTTATGAAG
AAAGCTAGTGCAAAGGGCCAGATCATGATGATATTGGCCTTGTTGGCCTTGTTCATTTTCCTATTTTTCT
TAGTCTTCCTTACCTAGGCAACTTTATTATACATAGTTGATAATTCACTGGCCGTCGTTTTACAACGTCG
TGACTGGGAAAACGATCTAACTGACTAGCCGCGGCCATGGCGGCCGGGAGCGGCCATGCTAGAGTCCGCA
AAAATCACCAGTCTCTCTCTACAAATCTATCTCTCTCTATTTTTCTCCAGAATAATGTGTGAGTAGTTCC
CAGATAAGGGAATTAGGGTTCTTATAGGGTTTCGCTCATGTGTTGAGCATATAAGAAACCCTTAGTATGT
ATTTGTATTTGTAAAATACTTCTATCAATAAAATTTCTAATTCCTAAAACCAAAATCCAGTGACCTGCAG
GTCGACCATATGGGAGAGCTCGAATTATCATACATGAGAATTAAGGGAGTCACGTTATGACCCCCGCCGA
TGACGCGGGACAAGCCGTTTTACGTTTGGAACTGACAGAACCGCAACGTTGAAGGAGCCACTCAGCCGCG
GGTTTCTGGAGTTTAATGAGCTAAGCACATACGTCAGAAACCATTATTGCGCGTTCAAAAGTCGCCTAAG
GTCACTATCAGCTAGCAAATATTTCTTGTCAAAAATGCTCCACTGACGTTCCATAAATTCCCCTCGGTAT
CCAATTAGAGTCTCATATTCACTCTCAACTCGATCGAGGCATGATTGAACAAGATGGATTGCACGCAGGT
TCTCCGGCCGCTTGGGTGGAGAGGCTATTCGGCTATGACTGGGCACAACAGACAATCGGCTGCTCTGATG
CCGCCGTGTTCCGGCTGTCAGCGCAGGGGCGCCCGGTTCTTTTTGTCAAGACCGACCTGTCCGGTGCCCT
GAATGAACTCCAAGACGAGGCAGCGCGGCTATCGTGGCTGGCCACGACGGGCGTTCCTTGCGCAGCTGTG
CTCGACGTTGTCACTGAAGCGGGAAGGGACTGGCTGCTATTGGGCGAAGTGCCGGGGCAGGATCTCCTGT
CATCTCACCTTGCTCCTGCCGAGAAAGTATCCATCATGGCTGATGCAATGCGGCGGCTGCATACGCTTGA
TCCGGCTACCTGCCCATTCGACCACCAAGCGAAACATCGCATCGAGCGAGCACGTACTCGGATGGAAGCC
GGTCTTGTCGATCAGGATGATCTGGACGAAGAGCATCAGGGGCTCGCGCCAGCCGAACTGTTCGCCAGGC
TCAAGGCGCGGATGCCCGACGGCGAGGATCTCGTCGTGACCCACGGCGATGCCTGCTTGCCGAATATCAT
GGTGGAAAATGGCCGCTTTTCTGGATTCATCGACTGTGGCCGGCTGGGTGTGGCGGACCGCTATCAGGAC
ATAGCGTTGGCTACCCGTGATATTGCTGAAGAGCTTGGCGGCGAATGGGCTGACCGCTTCCTCGTGCTTT
ACGGTATCGCCGCTCCCGATTCGCAGCGCATCGCCTTCTATCGCCTTCTTGACGAGTTCTTCTGAGCGGG
ACTCTGGGGTTCGGACTCTAGCTAGAGTCAAGCAGATCGTTCAAACATTTGGCAATAAAGTTTCTTAAGA
TTGAATCCTGTTGCCGGTCTTGCGATGATTATCATATAATTTCTGTTGAATTACGTTAAGCATGTAATAA
TTAACATGTAATGCATGACGTTATTTATGAGATGGGTTTTTATGATTAGAGTCCCGCAATTATACATTTA
ATACGCGATAGAAAACAAAATATAGCGCGCAAACTAGGATAAATTATCGCGCGCGGTGTCATCTATGTTA
CTAGATCGACCGGCATGCAAGCTGATAATTCAATTCGGCGTTAATTCAGTACATTAAAAACGTCCGCAAT
GTGTTATTAAGTTGTCTAAGCGTCAATTTGTTTACACCACAATATATCCTGCCACCAGCCAGCCAACAGC
TCCCCGACCGGCAGCTCGGCACAAAATCACCACTCGATACAGGCAGCCCATCAGTCCGGGACGGCGTCAG
CGGGAGAGCCGTTGTAAGGCGGCAGACTTTGCTCATGTTACCGATGCTATTCGGAAGAACGGCAACTAAG
CTGCCGGGTTTGAAACACGGATGATCTCGCGGAGGGTAGCATGTTGATTGTAACGATGACAGAGCGTTGC
TGCCTGTGATCA
Features (pLannotate 1.2.2; 22 found; start..end, strand, type, name):
    227..283     +  CDS            GmR (fragment): gentamycin acetyltransferase; aacC1; confers resistance to gentamycin
    294..1081    +  CDS            SmR (fragment): aminoglycoside adenylyltransferase (Murphy, 1985); aadA; confers resistance to spectinomycin and streptomycin
   1325..1913    +  rep_origin     ori: high-copy-number ColE1/pMB1/pBR322/pUC origin of replication
   2099..2239    -  misc_feature   bom: basis of mobility region from pBR322
   2341..2380    -  CDS            rop (fragment): Rop protein, which maintains plasmids at low copy number; rop
   2583..2777    -  rep_origin     pVS1 oriV: origin of replication for the Pseudomonas plasmid pVS1 (Heeb et al., 2000)
   2843..3911    -  CDS            pVS1 RepA (fragment): replication protein from the Pseudomonas plasmid pVS1 (Heeb et al., 2000)
   4344..4973    -  CDS            pVS1 StaA: stability protein from the Pseudomonas plasmid pVS1 (Heeb et al., 2000)
   5533..5934    -  CDS            Y4CG_SINFN (fragment): Protein inferred from homology: Swiss-Prot protein existence level 3. From Sinorhizobium fredii (strain NBRC 101917 / NGR234).
   6273..6297    -  misc_feature   RB T-DNA repeat: right border repeat from nopaline C58 T-DNA
   6422..6442    +  protein_bind   attB4: mutant version of attB; core recombination site for the Gateway® BP reaction BP Clonase™
   7625..7645    +  protein_bind   attB1: mutant version of attB; core recombination site for the Gateway® BP reaction BP Clonase™
   7651..8358    +  CDS            mCherry: mCherry is a basic (constitutively fluorescent) red fluorescent protein published in 2004, derived from Discosoma sp.. It is reported to be a very rapidly-maturing monomer with low acid sensitivity.
   8363..8383    -  protein_bind   attB2: mutant version of attB; core recombination site for the Gateway® BP reaction BP Clonase™
   8386..9063    +  CDS            SYP61 (fragment): SYP61_ARATH - Also known as OSM1 Experimental evidence at protein level: Swiss-Prot protein existence level 1. Vesicle trafficking protein that functions in the secretory pathway. Involved in osmotic stress tolerance and in abscisic acid (ABA) regulation of stomatal responses. From Arabidopsis thaliana (Mouse-ear cress).
   9143..9183    +  CDS            lacZα (fragment): LacZα fragment of β-galactosidase; lacZ fragment
   9282..9441    +  polyA_signal   CaMV poly(A) signal (fragment): cauliflower mosaic virus polyadenylation signal
   9558..9737    +  promoter       NOS promoter: nopaline synthase promoter
   9771..10562   +  CDS            neo: KKA2_KLEPN - Also known as kan, nptII. Experimental evidence at protein level: Swiss-Prot protein existence level 1. Resistance to kanamycin, neomycin, paromomycin, ribostamycin, butirosin and gentamicin B. From Klebsiella pneumoniae.
  10605..10857   +  terminator     NOS terminator: nopaline synthase terminator and poly(A) signal
  10950..10974   -  misc_feature   LB T-DNA repeat: left border repeat from nopaline C58 T-DNA
  11212..137     -  CDS            int (fragment) (across the origin): INT2_ECOLX - Protein inferred from homology: Swiss-Prot protein existence level 3. Putative integrase believed to be involved in the insertion of antibiotic resistance genes into plasmids and transposons. From Escherichia coli.
