[The description below was written by a language model from this plasmid's Addgene catalogue record and pLannotate feature annotations shown in this document.]
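Description:
pCMB-TGN61r is a plant binary expression vector built on the pK7m34GW MultiSite Gateway destination backbone and intended for Agrobacterium-mediated transfer into plant cells. Outside the T-DNA, it carries a high-copy ColE1/pUC-type origin with the pBR322 bom site for propagation in E. coli. The pVS1 origin, RepA and StaA stability functions support maintenance in Agrobacterium. An aadA (spectinomycin/streptomycin) gene provides bacterial selection. The short gentamicin acetyltransferase, integrase, rop and lacZα fragments found by annotation appear to be backbone remnants rather than functional parts.

Between the nopaline-type right and left T-DNA border repeats lie two units. The first is the reporter cassette, assembled by Gateway recombination. The roughly 1.2 kb segment between attB4 and attB1 is not annotated, but its position matches the MtBCP1 promoter named in the record. It is followed by mCherry, an attB2 site, and then the MtSYP61 coding sequence (732 bp per the record, detected through similarity to Arabidopsis SYP61), ending with a CaMV polyadenylation signal. This order places mCherry at the N-terminus of the syntaxin. The second unit is a NOS promoter–nptII–NOS terminator cassette, which confers kanamycin resistance for selecting transformed plant tissue.

SYP61 is a vesicle-trafficking protein, and the fusion is recorded as a red fluorescent marker of the trans-Golgi network. The plasmid belongs to a published set of organelle, membrane and cytoskeleton markers for Medicago truncatula, driven by either constitutive or arbuscular mycorrhiza-inducible promoters. The record does not state explicitly which promoter class MtBCP1 belongs to.
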