Addgene plasmid #61175: pCMB-TGN61r
Purpose: Fluorescent reporter for trans-Golgi network mCherry-MtSYP61 expressed under MtBCP1 promoter
Depositing lab: Maria Harrison. Depositing organization: Boyce Thompson Institute for Plant Research, Inc. Publication: A set of fluorescent protein-based markers expressed from constitutive and arbuscular mycorrhiza-inducible promoters to label organelles, membranes and cytoskeletal elements in Medicago truncatula. Ivanov S, Harrison MJ. Plant J. 2014 Oct 20. doi: 10.1111/tpj.12706. PubMed 25329881.
Backbone
  Vector backbone: pK7m34GW
  Backbone manufacturer: VIB
  Vector type: Plant Expression
  Selectable markers: Kanamycin
Growth in bacteria
  Bacterial resistance: Spectinomycin, 50 μg/mL
  Growth temperature: 37°C
  Growth strain: DH5alpha
  Copy number: High Copy
Gene/Insert
  Gene/Insert name: MtSYP61
  Insert size (bp): 732
  Promoter: MtBCP1
  Tag / fusion protein: mCherry
  Cloning method: Gateway Cloning
  Sequencing primers: 5′ ATGCCCTCAGCTCAAGATCC; 3′ CTAGGTAAGGAAGACTAAGAAAAATAGGA
Terms and licenses: Academic/Nonprofit Terms; Industry Terms: Not Available to Industry
How to cite: pCMB-TGN61r was a gift from Maria Harrison (Addgene plasmid # 61175 ; http://n2t.net/addgene:61175 ; RRID:Addgene_61175)
