>Addgene plasmid #61175 | pCMB-TGN61r | addgene partial sequence | sequence record 104853 | mCherry-F 5'-ccccgtaatgcagaagaaga-3'
GGCGGCCACTACGACGCTGAGGTCAAGACCACCTACAAGGCCAAGAAGCCCGTGCAGCTGCCCGGCGCCT
ACAACGTCAACATCAAGTTGGACATCACCTCCCACAACGAGGACTACACCATCGTGGAACAGTACGAACG
CGCCGAGGGCCGCCACTCCACCGGCGGCATGGACGAGCTGTACAAGGACCCAGCTTTCTTGTACAAAGTG
GAAATGCCCTCAGCTCAAGATCCTTTCTACGTTGTCAAATCCGAAATTCAAGAATCTATTGATAATCTGC
ATTCTACTTTTGAGCAATGGAAACATACTTCTGATTCTGCTGAGAAAGTACGTGTTACGAAGGAGGTTCT
TTCTGGATGTGAAAGCATAGAGTGGCAGGTGGATGAATTGGAAAAAGCAATTGCTGTTGCTGCTAGAGAA
CCTTCTTGGTATGGCATTGATGACGCTGAGATTGAAAATCGGAGGAGATGGACAAGCAGTGCTCGTACTC
AGGTTGGCACAATGAAGAAAACAGTGGATGCTGGAAAGAGCTCAAGTACAACAAGTATTAATGGGATGCA
CCGAGAACTAATGAGGCTACCGGATTCCTATCAACCTTATGCATCCAACC
