>Addgene plasmid #61175 | pCMB-TGN61r | addgene partial sequence | sequence record 104945 | M13-F20 5'-TGTAAAACGACGGCCAGT-3'
CCCTTTGCACTAGCTTTCTTCATAACCATTGCCACTTTTTTTTGGACAAAATCTAGACGATTTGATGTGC
TGTCCATCTCATTACCGAGTTCGTCTATAATCTTTTCCTGGGAAAGGAGTTCTTCATGTATTGTGAGTCC
AACGCCTCCAATTCTTTGTACGCTTAAACTAAGTTCATCTAACTCCTCGTCCTGTTGCTTTATAAGAAGC
GTCTGTCTATCTGATTCTGATTGAATGAAATCATCATTATCATTGGCAGCATTCTGGTTGGATGCATAAG
GTTGATAGGAATCCGGTAGCCTCATTAGTTCTCGGTGCATCCCATTAATACTTGTTGTACTTGAGCTCTT
TCCAGCATCCACTGTTTTCTTCATTGTGCCAACCTGAGTACGAGCACTGCTTGTCCATCTCCTCCGATTT
TCAATCTCAGCGTCATCAATGCCATACCAAGAAGGTTCTCTAGCAGCAACAGCAATTGCTTTTTCCAATT
CATCCACCTGCCACTCTATGCTTTCACATCCAGAAAGAAC
